>Addgene plasmid #175116 | pLV Nup62-V5 | depositor full sequence | sequence record 339613 | pLV Nup62-V5 sequence 10444 bps
TGGAAGGGCTAATTCACTCCCAAAGAAGACAAGATATCCTTGATCTGTGGATCTACCACACACAAGGCTA
CTTCCCTGATTAGCAGAACTACACACCAGGGCCAGGGGTCAGATATCCACTGACCTTTGGATGGTGCTAC
AAGCTAGTACCAGTTGAGCCAGATAAGGTAGAAGAGGCCAATAAAGGAGAGAACACCAGCTTGTTACACC
CTGTGAGCCTGCATGGGATGGATGACCCGGAGAGAGAAGTGTTAGAGTGGAGGTTTGACAGCCGCCTAGC
ATTTCATCACGTGGCCCGAGAGCTGCATCCGGAGTACTTCAAGAACTGCTGATATCGAGCTTGCTACAAG
GGACTTTCCGCTGGGGACTTTCCAGGGAGGCGTGGCCTGGGCGGGACTGGGGAGTGGCGAGCCCTCAGAT
CCTGCATATAAGCAGCTGCTTTTTGCCTGTACTGGGTCTCTCTGGTTAGACCAGATCTGAGCCTGGGAGC
TCTCTGGCTAACTAGGGAACCCACTGCTTAAGCCTCAATAAAGCTTGCCTTGAGTGCTTCAAGTAGTGTG
TGCCCGTCTGTTGTGTGACTCTGGTAACTAGAGATCCCTCAGACCCTTTTAGTCAGTGTGGAAAATCTCT
AGCAGTGGCGCCCGAACAGGGACTTGAAAGCGAAAGGGAAACCAGAGGAGCTCTCTCGACGCAGGACTCG
GCTTGCTGAAGCGCGCACGGCAAGAGGCGAGGGGCGGCGACTGGTGAGTACGCCAAAAATTTTGACTAGC
GGAGGCTAGAAGGAGAGAGATGGGTGCGAGAGCGTCAGTATTAAGCGGGGGAGAATTAGATCGCGATGGG
AAAAAATTCGGTTAAGGCCAGGGGGAAAGAAAAAATATAAATTAAAACATATAGTATGGGCAAGCAGGGA
GCTAGAACGATTCGCAGTTAATCCTGGCCTGTTAGAAACATCAGAAGGCTGTAGACAAATACTGGGACAG
CTACAACCATCCCTTCAGACAGGATCAGAAGAACTTAGATCATTATATAATACAGTAGCAACCCTCTATT
GTGTGCATCAAAGGATAGAGATAAAAGACACCAAGGAAGCTTTAGACAAGATAGAGGAAGAGCAAAACAA
AAGTAAGACCACCGCACAGCAAGCGGCCGGCCGCTGATCTTCAGACCTGGAGGAGGAGATATGAGGGACA
ATTGGAGAAGTGAATTATATAAATATAAAGTAGTAAAAATTGAACCATTAGGAGTAGCACCCACCAAGGC
AAAGAGAAGAGTGGTGCAGAGAGAAAAAAGAGCAGTGGGAATAGGAGCTTTGTTCCTTGGGTTCTTGGGA
GCAGCAGGAAGCACTATGGGCGCAGCGTCAATGACGCTGACGGTACAGGCCAGACAATTATTGTCTGGTA
TAGTGCAGCAGCAGAACAATTTGCTGAGGGCTATTGAGGCGCAACAGCATCTGTTGCAACTCACAGTCTG
GGGCATCAAGCAGCTCCAGGCAAGAATCCTGGCTGTGGAAAGATACCTAAAGGATCAACAGCTCCTGGGG
ATTTGGGGTTGCTCTGGAAAACTCATTTGCACCACTGCTGTGCCTTGGAATGCTAGTTGGAGTAATAAAT
CTCTGGAACAGATTTGGAATCACACGACCTGGATGGAGTGGGACAGAGAAATTAACAATTACACAAGCTT
AATACACTCCTTAATTGAAGAATCGCAAAACCAGCAAGAAAAGAATGAACAAGAATTATTGGAATTAGAT
AAATGGGCAAGTTTGTGGAATTGGTTTAACATAACAAATTGGCTGTGGTATATAAAATTATTCATAATGA
TAGTAGGAGGCTTGGTAGGTTTAAGAATAGTTTTTGCTGTACTTTCTATAGTGAATAGAGTTAGGCAGGG
ATATTCACCATTATCGTTTCAGACCCACCTCCCAACCCCGAGGGGACCCGACAGGCCCGAAGGAATAGAA
GAAGAAGGTGGAGAGAGAGACAGAGACAGATCCATTCGATTAGTGAACGGATCTCGACGGTATCGCCTTT
AAAAGAAAAGGGGGGATTGGGGGGTACAGTGCAGGGGAAAGAATAGTAGACATAATAGCAACAGACATAC
AAACTAAAGAACTACAAAAACAAATTACAAAAATTCAAAATTTTCGGGTTTATTACAGGGACAGCAGAGA
TCCAGTTTATCGATGAGGCCCTTTCGTCTTCACTCGAGGTGCCCGTCAGTGGGCAGAGCGCACATCGCCC
ACAGTCCCCGAGAAGTTGGGGGGAGGGGTCGGCAATTGAACCGGTGCCTAGAGAAGGTGGCGCGGGGTAA
ACTGGGAAAGTGATGTCGTGTACTGGCTCCGCCTTTTTCCCGAGGGTGGGGGAGAACCGTATATAAGTGC
AGTAGTCGCCGTGAACGTTCTTTTTCGCAACGGGTTTGCCGCCAGAACACAGGTAAGTGCCGTGTGTGGT
TCCCGCGGGCCTGGCCTCTTTACGGGTTATGGCCCTTGCGTGCCTTGAATTACTTCCACCTGGCTGCAGT
ACGTGATTCTTGATCCCGAGCTTCGGGTTGGAAGTGGGTGGGAGAGTTCGAGGCCTTGCGCTTAAGGAGC
CCCTTCGCCTCGTGCTTGAGTTGAGGCCTGGCCTGGGCGCTGGGGCCGCCGCGTGCGAATCTGGTGGCAC
CTTCGCGCCTGTCTCGCTGCTTTCGATAAGTCTCTAGCCATTTAAAATTTTTGATGACCTGCTGCGACGC
TTTTTTTCTGGCAAGATAGTCTTGTAAATGCGGGCCAAGATCTGCACACTGGTATTTCGGTTTTTGGGGC
CGCGGGCGGCGACGGGGCCCGTGCGTCCCAGCGCACATGTTCGGCGAGGCGGGGCCTGCGAGCGCGGCCA
CCGAGAATCGGACGGGGGTAGTCTCAAGCTGGCCGGCCTGCTCTGGTGCCTGGCCTCGCGCCGCCGTGTA
TCGCCCCGCCCTGGGCGGCAAGGCTGGCCCGGTCGGCACCAGTTGCGTGAGCGGAAAGATGGCCGCTTCC
CGGCCCTGCTGCAGGGAGCTCAAAATGGAGGACGCGGCGCTCGGGAGAGCGGGCGGGTGAGTCACCCACA
CAAAGGAAAAGGGCCTTTCCGTCCTCAGCCGTCGCTTCATGTGACTCCACGGAGTACCGGGCGCCGTCCA
GGCACCTCGATTAGTTCTCGAGCTTTTGGAGTACGTCGTCTTTAGGTTGGGGGGAGGGGTTTTATGCGAT
GGAGTTTCCCCACACTGAGTGGGTGGAGACTGAAGTTAGGCCAGCTTGGCACTTGATGTAATTCTCCTTG
GAATTTGCCCTTTTTGAGTTTGGATCTTGGTTCATTCTCAAGCCTCAGACAGTGGTTCAAAGTTTTTTTC
TTCCATTTCAGGTGTCGTGAGGATCCGCCATCGGCCCGCCCGCCGCCATGAGTGGATTTAACTTTGGAGG
CACCGGGGCTCCTGCTGGCGGCTTTACATTTGGGACCGCAAAGACTGCGACCACCACACCTGCCACTGGC
TTTTCCTTCTCTGCTTCTGGCACCGGCACCGGAGGGTTTAATTTTGGGACTCCCTCCCAGCCAGCTGCGA
CCACCCCTTCCACCAGCCTCTTCTCACTCACCACACAGACCCCAACCACACAGACCCCAGGATTCAACTT
TGGAACAACACCTGCTTCTGGAGGAACAGGCTTCTCCCTGGGGATCAGCACCCCAAAGCTCAGCCTGAGT
AACGCAGCTGCCACACCAGCCACGGCCAACACTGGCAGCTTTGGGCTTGGCAGCAGCACCCTCACCAATG
CCATCTCAAGTGGCAGCACCTCCAACCAGGGGACAGCCCCCACTGGCTTTGTCTTTGGCTCTTCTACCAC
CTCTGCTCCGTCCACCGGCTCCACTGGGTTCTCATTCACCAGTGGCAGTGCATCCCAGCCTGGAGCCTCT
GGCTTCAGCCTTGGCTCTGTGGGTAGCTCTGCCCAGCCCACAGCACTGTCTGGCTCTCCCTTCACACCAG
CCACTCTGGTGACTACTACAGCAGGAGCTACACAGCCAGCTGCTGCTGCACCCACTGCTGCCACCACCAG
TGCAGGGTCTACACTCTTTGCTTCCATAGCTGCTGCTCCTGCCTCATCCAGTGCTACAGGGCTCTCCCTC
CCAGCTCCGGTGACAACTGCAGCAACTCCTAGTGCTGGGACTTTGGGCTTCAGCCTCAAGGCCCCTGGAG
CAGCTCCTGGTGCCTCCACCACCAGCACCACCACTACCACTACCACCACTACTACCACTGCTGCTGCCGC
TGCCGCCTCTACCACAACCACTGGCTTTGCCTTAAGTCTGAAACCCCTGGTGTCAGCTGGCCCCAGCAGT
GTAGCAGCTACTGCTCTGCCTGCCTCCAGCACAGCAGCTGGGACTGCCACAGGTCCAGCGATGACCTATG
CACAGCTGGAAAGCTTGATCAACAAGTGGAGTCTGGAGCTGGAAGATCAGGAGCGGCACTTCCTGCAGCA
GGCCACACAGGTCAATGCCTGGGACCGCACACTGATTGAGAATGGGGAGAAGATCACCAGCCTGCACCGA
GAGGTGGAAAAGGTGAAGCTGGATCAGAAGCGACTGGACCAGGAGCTGGACTTTATCCTGTCGCAGCAGA
AGGAGCTGGAAGACCTCCTGAGCCCATTGGAGGAGTCAGTGAAGGAGCAAAGTGGCACCATATACCTTCA
GCACGCTGATGAGGAGCGTGAGAAGACCTACAAGCTGGCTGAGAACATTGATGCTCAGCTCAAGCGCATG
GCACAGGACCTCAAGGATATCATCGAGCACCTGAACATGGCTGGTGGCCCTGCAGACACCAGTGACCCAT
TGCAACAGATCTGCAAGATCCTCAATGCACACATGGACTCTCTTCAGTGGGTGGACCAGAGCTCTGCCCT
GCTGCAGAGGAGGGTGGAGGAGGCTAGCCGTGTATGTGAGGGCCGGCGCAAGGAACAGGAGCGCAGTCTG
CGCATTGCCTTTGACGGTGGGCCGGGCGGGGGTGGCGGGGGAGGTAAGCCTATCCCTAACCCTCTCCTCG
GTCTCGATTCTACGTGAGTTTAAACTTCGAAACGCGTGAATTCCTCGAGGGCGGCCGCTCTAGAGTCGAC
GGGCCGCGGTAACAATTGTTAACTAACTTAAGCTAGCAACGGTTTCCCTCTAGCGGGATCAATTCCGCCC
CCCCCCCCTAACGTTACTGGCCGAAGCCGCTTGGAATAAGGCCGGTGTGCGTTTGTCTATATGTTATTTT
CCACCATATTGCCGTCTTTTGGCAATGTGAGGGCCCGGAAACCTGGCCCTGTCTTCTTGACGAGCATTCC
TAGGGGTCTTTCCCCTCTCGCCAAAGGAATGCAAGGTCTGTTGAATGTCGTGAAGGAAGCAGTTCCTCTG
GAAGCTTCTTGAAGACAAACAACGTCTGTAGCGACCCTTTGCAGGCAGCGGAACCCCCCACCTGGCGACA
GGTGCCTCTGCGGCCAAAAGCCACGTGTATAAGATACACCTGCAAAGGCGGCACAACCCCAGTGCCACGT
TGTGAGTTGGATAGTTGTGGAAAGAGTCAAATGGCTCTCCTCAAGCGTATTCAACAAGGGGCTGAAGGAT
GCCCAGAAGGTACCCCATTGTATGGGATCTGATCTGGGGCCTCGGTGCACATGCTTTACATGTGTTTAGT
CGAGGTTAAAAAAACGTCTAGGCCCCCCGAACCACGGGGACGTGGTTTTCCTTTGAAAAACACGATAATA
CCATGACCGAGTACAAGCCCACGGTGCGCCTCGCCACCCGCGACGACGTCCCCAGGGCCGTACGCACCCT
CGCCGCCGCGTTCGCCGACTACCCCGCCACGCGCCACACCGTCGATCCGGACCGCCACATCGAGCGGGTC
ACCGAGCTGCAAGAACTCTTCCTCACGCGCGTCGGGCTCGACATCGGCAAGGTGTGGGTCGCGGACGACG
GCGCCGCGGTGGCGGTCTGGACCACGCCGGAGAGCGTCGAAGCGGGGGCGGTGTTCGCCGAGATCGGCCC
GCGCATGGCCGAGTTGAGCGGTTCCCGGCTGGCCGCGCAGCAACAGATGGAAGGCCTCCTGGCGCCGCAC
CGGCCCAAGGAGCCCGCGTGGTTCCTGGCCACCGTCGGCGTCTCGCCCGACCACCAGGGCAAGGGTCTGG
GCAGCGCCGTCGTGCTCCCCGGAGTGGAGGCGGCCGAGCGCGCCGGGGTGCCCGCCTTCCTGGAGACCTC
CGCGCCCCGCAACCTCCCCTTCTACGAGCGGCTCGGCTTCACCGTCACCGCCGACGTCGAGGTGCCCGAA
GGACCGCGCACCTGGTGCATGACCCGCAAGCCCGGTGCCTGACCCGGGCGGGGCGCGTCTGGAACAATCA
ACCTCTGGATTACAAAATTTGTGAAAGATTGACTGGTATTCTTAACTATGTTGCTCCTTTTACGCTATGT
GGATACGCTGCTTTAATGCCTTTGTATCATGCTATTGCTTCCCGTATGGCTTTCATTTTCTCCTCCTTGT
ATAAATCCTGGTTGCTGTCTCTTTATGAGGAGTTGTGGCCCGTTGTCAGGCAACGTGGCGTGGTGTGCAC
TGTGTTTGCTGACGCAACCCCCACTGGTTGGGGCATTGCCACCACCTGTCAGCTCCTTTCCGGGACTTTC
GCTTTCCCCCTCCCTATTGCCACGGCGGAACTCATCGCCGCCTGCCTTGCCCGCTGCTGGACAGGGGCTC
GGCTGTTGGGCACTGACAATTCCGTGGTGTTGTCGGGGAAGCTGACGTCCTTTCCATGGCTGCTCGCCTG
TGTTGCCACCTGGATTCTGCGCGGGACGTCCTTCTGCTACGTCCCTTCGGCCCTCAATCCAGCGGACCTT
CCTTCCCGCGGCCTGCTGCCGGCTCTGCGGCCTCTTCCGCGTCTTCGCCTTCGCCCTCAGACGAGTCGGA
TCTCCCTTTGGGCCGCCTCCCCGCCTGGAATTAATTCTGCAGTCGAGACCTAGAAAAACATGGAGCAATC
ACAAGTAGCAATACAGCAGCTACCAATGCTGATTGTGCCTGGCTAGAAGCACAAGAGGAGGAGGAGGTGG
GTTTTTCCAGTCACACCTCAGGTACCTTTAAGACCAATGACTTACAAGGCAGCTGTAGATCTTAGCCACT
TTTTAAAAGAAAAGAGGGGACTGGAAGGGCTAATTCACTCCCAACGAAGACAAGATATCCTTGATCTGTG
GATCTACCACACACAAGGCTACTTCCCTGATTAGCAGAACTACACACCAGGGCCAGGGGTCAGATATCCA
CTGACCTTTGGATGGTGCTACAAGCTAGTACCAGTTGAGCCAGATAAGGTAGAAGAGGCCAATAAAGGAG
AGAACACCAGCTTGTTACACCCTGTGAGCCTGCATGGGATGGATGACCCGGAGAGAGAAGTGTTAGAGTG
GAGGTTTGACAGCCGCCTAGCATTTCATCACGTGGCCCGAGAGCTGCATCCGGAGTACTTCAAGAACTGC
TGATATCGAGCTTGCTACAAGGGACTTTCCGCTGGGGACTTTCCAGGGAGGCGTGGCCTGGGCGGGACTG
GGGAGTGGCGAGCCCTCAGATCCTGCATATAAGCAGCTGCTTTTTGCCTGTACTGGGTCTCTCTGGTTAG
ACCAGATCTGAGCCTGGGAGCTCTCTGGCTAACTAGGGAACCCACTGCTTAAGCCTCAATAAAGCTTGCC
TTGAGTGCTTCAAGTAGTGTGTGCCCGTCTGTTGTGTGACTCTGGTAACTAGAGATCCCTCAGACCCTTT
TAGTCAGTGTGGAAAATCTCTAGCAGTAGTAGTTCATGTCATCTTATTATTCAGTATTTATAACTTGCAA
AGAAATGAATATCAGAGAGTGAGAGGCCTTGACATTGCTAGCGTTTTACCGTCGACCTCTAGCTAGAGCT
TGGCGTAATCATGGTCATAGCTGTTTCCTGTGTGAAATTGTTATCCGCTCACAATTCCACACAACATACG
AGCCGGAAGCATAAAGTGTAAAGCCTGGGGTGCCTAATGAGTGAGCTAACTCACATTAATTGCGTTGCGC
TCACTGCCCGCTTTCCAGTCGGGAAACCTGTCGTGCCAGCTGCATTAATGAATCGGCCAACGCGCGGGGA
GAGGCGGTTTGCGTATTGGGCGCTCTTCCGCTTCCTCGCTCACTGACTCGCTGCGCTCGGTCGTTCGGCT
GCGGCGAGCGGTATCAGCTCACTCAAAGGCGGTAATACGGTTATCCACAGAATCAGGGGATAACGCAGGA
AAGAACATGTGAGCAAAAGGCCAGCAAAAGGCCAGGAACCGTAAAAAGGCCGCGTTGCTGGCGTTTTTCC
ATAGGCTCCGCCCCCCTGACGAGCATCACAAAAATCGACGCTCAAGTCAGAGGTGGCGAAACCCGACAGG
ACTATAAAGATACCAGGCGTTTCCCCCTGGAAGCTCCCTCGTGCGCTCTCCTGTTCCGACCCTGCCGCTT
ACCGGATACCTGTCCGCCTTTCTCCCTTCGGGAAGCGTGGCGCTTTCTCATAGCTCACGCTGTAGGTATC
TCAGTTCGGTGTAGGTCGTTCGCTCCAAGCTGGGCTGTGTGCACGAACCCCCCGTTCAGCCCGACCGCTG
CGCCTTATCCGGTAACTATCGTCTTGAGTCCAACCCGGTAAGACACGACTTATCGCCACTGGCAGCAGCC
ACTGGTAACAGGATTAGCAGAGCGAGGTATGTAGGCGGTGCTACAGAGTTCTTGAAGTGGTGGCCTAACT
ACGGCTACACTAGAAGAACAGTATTTGGTATCTGCGCTCTGCTGAAGCCAGTTACCTTCGGAAAAAGAGT
TGGTAGCTCTTGATCCGGCAAACAAACCACCGCTGGTAGCGGTTTTTTTGTTTGCAAGCAGCAGATTACG
CGCAGAAAAAAAGGATCTCAAGAAGATCCTTTGATCTTTTCTACGGGGTCTGACGCTCAGTGGAACGAAA
ACTCACGTTAAGGGATTTTGGTCATGAGATTATCAAAAAGGATCTTCACCTAGATCCTTTTAAATTAAAA
ATGAAGTTTTAAATCAATCTAAAGTATATATGAGTAAACTTGGTCTGACAGTTACCAATGCTTAATCAGT
GAGGCACCTATCTCAGCGATCTGTCTATTTCGTTCATCCATAGTTGCCTGACTCCCCGTCGTGTAGATAA
CTACGATACGGGAGGGCTTACCATCTGGCCCCAGTGCTGCAATGATACCGCGAGACCCACGCTCACCGGC
TCCAGATTTATCAGCAATAAACCAGCCAGCCGGAAGGGCCGAGCGCAGAAGTGGTCCTGCAACTTTATCC
GCCTCCATCCAGTCTATTAATTGTTGCCGGGAAGCTAGAGTAAGTAGTTCGCCAGTTAATAGTTTGCGCA
ACGTTGTTGCCATTGCTACAGGCATCGTGGTGTCACGCTCGTCGTTTGGTATGGCTTCATTCAGCTCCGG
TTCCCAACGATCAAGGCGAGTTACATGATCCCCCATGTTGTGCAAAAAAGCGGTTAGCTCCTTCGGTCCT
CCGATCGTTGTCAGAAGTAAGTTGGCCGCAGTGTTATCACTCATGGTTATGGCAGCACTGCATAATTCTC
TTACTGTCATGCCATCCGTAAGATGCTTTTCTGTGACTGGTGAGTACTCAACCAAGTCATTCTGAGAATA
GTGTATGCGGCGACCGAGTTGCTCTTGCCCGGCGTCAATACGGGATAATACCGCGCCACATAGCAGAACT
TTAAAAGTGCTCATCATTGGAAAACGTTCTTCGGGGCGAAAACTCTCAAGGATCTTACCGCTGTTGAGAT
CCAGTTCGATGTAACCCACTCGTGCACCCAACTGATCTTCAGCATCTTTTACTTTCACCAGCGTTTCTGG
GTGAGCAAAAACAGGAAGGCAAAATGCCGCAAAAAAGGGAATAAGGGCGACACGGAAATGTTGAATACTC
ATACTCTTCCTTTTTCAATATTATTGAAGCATTTATCAGGGTTATTGTCTCATGAGCGGATACATATTTG
AATGTATTTAGAAAAATAAACAAATAGGGGTTCCGCGCACATTTCCCCGAAAAGTGCCACCTGACGTCGA
CGGATCGGGAGATCAACTTGTTTATTGCAGCTTATAATGGTTACAAATAAAGCAATAGCATCACAAATTT
CACAAATAAAGCATTTTTTTCACTGCATTCTAGTTGTGGTTTGTCCAAACTCATCAATGTATCTTATCAT
GTCTGGATCAACTGGATAACTCAAGCTAACCAAAATCATCCCAAACTTCCCACCCCATACCCTATTACCA
CTGCCAATTACCTAGTGGTTTCATTTACTCTAAACCTGTGATTCCTCTGAATTATTTTCATTTTAAAGAA
ATTGTATTTGTTAAATATGTACTACAAACTTAGTAGTTTTTAAAGAAATTGTATTTGTTAAATATGTACT
ACAAACTTAGTAGT
Features (pLannotate 1.2.2; 25 found; start..end, strand, type, name):
    377..634     +  LTR            5' LTR (truncated): truncated 5' long terminal repeat (LTR) from HIV-1
    681..806     +  misc_feature   HIV-1 Ψ: packaging signal of human immunodeficiency virus type 1
    790..1128    +  CDS            HIV-1 gag (fragment): gag protein from human immunodeficiency virus 1; gag
   1303..1536    +  misc_feature   RRE: The Rev response element (RRE) of HIV-1 allows for Rev-dependent mRNA export from the nucleus to the cytoplasm.
   1913..2013    +  CDS            Rev (fragment): human immunodeficiency virus 1 (HIV-1) Rev protein; rev; enhances nuclear export of unspliced and incompletely spliced viral mRNAs
   2028..2144    +  misc_feature   cPPT/CTS: central polypurine tract and central termination sequence of HIV-1
   2221..2432    +  promoter       EF-1α core promoter: core promoter for human elongation factor EF-1α
   2433..3371    +  intron         EF-1α intron A: intron upstream of the start codon of human EF-1α
   3408..4985    +  CDS            Nup62: NUP62_MOUSE - Experimental evidence at protein level: Swiss-Prot protein existence level 1. Essential component of the nuclear pore complex. The N- terminal is probably involved in nucleocytoplasmic transport. The C- terminal is involved in protein-protein interaction probably via coiled-coil formation, promotes its association with centrosomes and may function in anchorage of p62 to the pore complex. Plays a role in mitotic cell cycle progression by regulating centrosome segregation, centriole maturation and spindle orientation. It might be involved in protein recruitment to the centrosome af
   5013..5054    +  CDS            V5 tag: epitope tag from simian virus 5
   5179..5740    +  misc_feature   IRES: internal ribosome entry site (IRES) of the encephalomyocarditis virus (EMCV)
   5743..6342    +  CDS            PuroR: puromycin N-acetyltransferase; pac from Streptomyces alboniger; confers resistance to puromycin
   6366..6954    +  misc_feature   WPRE: woodchuck hepatitis virus posttranscriptional regulatory element
   6971..7075    +  CDS            nef (fragment): NEF_HV1Z2 - Experimental evidence at protein level: Swiss-Prot protein existence level 1. Extracellular Nef protein targets CD4(+) T-lymphocytes for apoptosis by interacting with CXCR4 surface receptors. From Human immunodeficiency virus type 1 group M subtype D (isolate Z2/CDC-Z34) (HIV-1).
   7074..7490    +  CDS            nef (fragment): NEF_HV1BR - Experimental evidence at protein level: Swiss-Prot protein existence level 1. Extracellular Nef protein targets CD4(+) T-lymphocytes for apoptosis by interacting with CXCR4 surface receptors (PubMed:14990729). From Human immunodeficiency virus type 1 group M subtype B (isolate BRU/LAI) (HIV-1).
   7538..7795    +  LTR            5' LTR (truncated): truncated 5' long terminal repeat (LTR) from HIV-1
   7948..7964    -  protein_bind   lac operator: The lac repressor binds to the lac operator to inhibit transcription in E. coli. This inhibition can be relieved by adding lactose or isopropyl-β-D-thiogalactopyranoside (IPTG). lac repressor encoded by lacI
   7972..8002    -  promoter       lac promoter: promoter for the E. coli lac operon
   8017..8038    -  protein_bind   CAP binding site: CAP binding activates transcription in the presence of cAMP. E. coli catabolite activator protein
   8051..8143    -  CDS            lacI (fragment): lac repressor; lacI; The lac repressor binds to the lac operator to inhibit transcription in E. coli. This inhibition can be relieved by adding lactose or isopropyl-β-D-thiogalactopyranoside (IPTG).
   8326..8911    -  rep_origin     ori: high-copy-number ColE1/pMB1/pBR322/pUC origin of replication
   9082..9942    -  CDS            AmpR: β-lactamase; bla; confers resistance to ampicillin, carbenicillin, and related antibiotics
   9943..10047   -  promoter       AmpR promoter: bla
  10095..10229   +  polyA_signal   SV40 poly(A) signal: SV40 polyadenylation signal
  10444..329     +  CDS            nef (fragment) (across the origin): NEF_HV1BR - Experimental evidence at protein level: Swiss-Prot protein existence level 1. Extracellular Nef protein targets CD4(+) T-lymphocytes for apoptosis by interacting with CXCR4 surface receptors (PubMed:14990729). From Human immunodeficiency virus type 1 group M subtype B (isolate BRU/LAI) (HIV-1).
