>Addgene plasmid #175116 | pLV Nup62-V5 | addgene full sequence | sequence record 351797 | Addgene NGS Result
TGGAAGGGCTAATTCACTCCCAAAGAAGACAAGATATCCTTGATCTGTGGATCTACCACACACAAGGCTA
CTTCCCTGATTAGCAGAACTACACACCAGGGCCAGGGGTCAGATATCCACTGACCTTTGGATGGTGCTAC
AAGCTAGTACCAGTTGAGCCAGATAAGGTAGAAGAGGCCAATAAAGGAGAGAACACCAGCTTGTTACACC
CTGTGAGCCTGCATGGGATGGATGACCCGGAGAGAGAAGTGTTAGAGTGGAGGTTTGACAGCCGCCTAGC
ATTTCATCACGTGGCCCGAGAGCTGCATCCGGAGTACTTCAAGAACTGCTGATATCGAGCTTGCTACAAG
GGACTTTCCGCTGGGGACTTTCCAGGGAGGCGTGGCCTGGGCGGGACTGGGGAGTGGCGAGCCCTCAGAT
CCTGCATATAAGCAGCTGCTTTTTGCCTGTACTGGGTCTCTCTGGTTAGACCAGATCTGAGCCTGGGAGC
TCTCTGGCTAACTAGGGAACCCACTGCTTAAGCCTCAATAAAGCTTGCCTTGAGTGCTTCAAGTAGTGTG
TGCCCGTCTGTTGTGTGACTCTGGTAACTAGAGATCCCTCAGACCCTTTTAGTCAGTGTGGAAAATCTCT
AGCAGTGGCGCCCGAACAGGGACTTGAAAGCGAAAGGGAAACCAGAGGAGCTCTCTCGACGCAGGACTCG
GCTTGCTGAAGCGCGCACGGCAAGAGGCGAGGGGCGGCGACTGGTGAGTACGCCAAAAATTTTGACTAGC
GGAGGCTAGAAGGAGAGAGATGGGTGCGAGAGCGTCAGTATTAAGCGGGGGAGAATTAGATCGCGATGGG
AAAAAATTCGGTTAAGGCCAGGGGGAAAGAAAAAATATAAATTAAAACATATAGTATGGGCAAGCAGGGA
GCTAGAACGATTCGCAGTTAATCCTGGCCTGTTAGAAACATCAGAAGGCTGTAGACAAATACTGGGACAG
CTACAACCATCCCTTCAGACAGGATCAGAAGAACTTAGATCATTATATAATACAGTAGCAACCCTCTATT
GTGTGCATCAAAGGATAGAGATAAAAGACACCAAGGAAGCTTTAGACAAGATAGAGGAAGAGCAAAACAA
AAGTAAGACCACCGCACAGCAAGCGGCCGGCCGCTGATCTTCAGACCTGGAGGAGGAGATATGAGGGACA
ATTGGAGAAGTGAATTATATAAATATAAAGTAGTAAAAATTGAACCATTAGGAGTAGCACCCACCAAGGC
AAAGAGAAGAGTGGTGCAGAGAGAAAAAAGAGCAGTGGGAATAGGAGCTTTGTTCCTTGGGTTCTTGGGA
GCAGCAGGAAGCACTATGGGCGCAGCGTCAATGACGCTGACGGTACAGGCCAGACAATTATTGTCTGGTA
TAGTGCAGCAGCAGAACAATTTGCTGAGGGCTATTGAGGCGCAACAGCATCTGTTGCAACTCACAGTCTG
GGGCATCAAGCAGCTCCAGGCAAGAATCCTGGCTGTGGAAAGATACCTAAAGGATCAACAGCTCCTGGGG
ATTTGGGGTTGCTCTGGAAAACTCATTTGCACCACTGCTGTGCCTTGGAATGCTAGTTGGAGTAATAAAT
CTCTGGAACAGATTTGGAATCACACGACCTGGATGGAGTGGGACAGAGAAATTAACAATTACACAAGCTT
AATACACTCCTTAATTGAAGAATCGCAAAACCAGCAAGAAAAGAATGAACAAGAATTATTGGAATTAGAT
AAATGGGCAAGTTTGTGGAATTGGTTTAACATAACAAATTGGCTGTGGTATATAAAATTATTCATAATGA
TAGTAGGAGGCTTGGTAGGTTTAAGAATAGTTTTTGCTGTACTTTCTATAGTGAATAGAGTTAGGCAGGG
ATATTCACCATTATCGTTTCAGACCCACCTCCCAACCCCGAGGGGACCCGACAGGCCCGAAGGAATAGAA
GAAGAAGGTGGAGAGAGAGACAGAGACAGATCCATTCGATTAGTGAACGGATCTCGACGGTATCGCCTTT
AAAAGAAAAGGGGGGATTGGGGGGTACAGTGCAGGGGAAAGAATAGTAGACATAATAGCAACAGACATAC
AAACTAAAGAATTACAAAAACAAATTACAAAAATTCAAAATTTTCGGGTTTATTACAGGGACAGCAGAGA
TCCAGTTTATCGATGAGGCCCTTTCGTCTTCACTCGAGGTGCCCGTCAGTGGGCAGAGCGCACATCGCCC
ACAGTCCCCGAGAAGTTGGGGGGAGGGGTCGGCAATTGAACCGGTGCCTAGAGAAGGTGGCGCGGGGTAA
ACTGGGAAAGTGATGTCGTGTACTGGCTCCGCCTTTTTCCCGAGGGTGGGGGAGAACCGTATATAAGTGC
AGTAGTCGCCGTGAACGTTCTTTTTCGCAACGGGTTTGCCGCCAGAACACAGGTAAGTGCCGTGTGTGGT
TCCCGCGGGCCTGGCCTCTTTACGGGTTATGGCCCTTGCGTGCCTTGAATTACTTCCACCTGGCTGCAGT
ACGTGATTCTTGATCCCGAGCTTCGGGTTGGAAGTGGGTGGGAGAGTTCGAGGCCTTGCGCTTAAGGAGC
CCCTTCGCCTCGTGCTTGAGTTGAGGCCTGGCCTGGGCGCTGGGGCCGCCGCGTGCGAATCTGGTGGCAC
CTTCGCGCCTGTCTCGCTGCTTTCGATAAGTCTCTAGCCATTTAAAATTTTTGATGACCTGCTGCGACGC
TTTTTTTCTGGCAAGATAGTCTTGTAAATGCGGGCCAAGATCTGCACACTGGTATTTCGGTTTTTGGGGC
CGCGGGCGGCGACGGGGCCCGTGCGTCCCAGCGCACATGTTCGGCGAGGCGGGGCCTGCGAGCGCGGCCA
CCGAGAATCGGACGGGGGTAGTCTCAAGCTGGCCGGCCTGCTCTGGTGCCTGGCCTCGCGCCGCCGTGTA
TCGCCCCGCCCTGGGCGGCAAGGCTGGCCCGGTCGGCACCAGTTGCGTGAGCGGAAAGATGGCCGCTTCC
CGGCCCTGCTGCAGGGAGCTCAAAATGGAGGACGCGGCGCTCGGGAGAGCGGGCGGGTGAGTCACCCACA
CAAAGGAAAAGGGCCTTTCCGTCCTCAGCCGTCGCTTCATGTGACTCCACGGAGTACCGGGCGCCGTCCA
GGCACCTCGATTAGTTCTCGAGCTTTTGGAGTACGTCGTCTTTAGGTTGGGGGGAGGGGTTTTATGCGAT
GGAGTTTCCCCACACTGAGTGGGTGGAGACTGAAGTTAGGCCAGCTTGGCACTTGATGTAATTCTCCTTG
GAATTTGCCCTTTTTGAGTTTGGATCTTGGTTCATTCTCAAGCCTCAGACAGTGGTTCAAAGTTTTTTTC
TTCCATTTCAGGTGTCGTGAGGATCCGCCATCGGCCCGCCCGCCGCCATGAGTGGATTTAACTTTGGAGG
CACCGGGGCTCCTGCTGGCGGCTTTACATTTGGGACCGCAAAGACTGCGACCACCACACCTGCCACTGGC
TTTTCCTTCTCTGCTTCTGGCACCGGCACCGGAGGGTTTAATTTTGGGACTCCCTCCCAGCCAGCTGCGA
CCACCCCTTCCACCAGCCTCTTCTCACTCACCACACAGACCCCAACCACACAGACCCCAGGATTCAACTT
TGGAACAACACCTGCTTCTGGAGGAACAGGCTTCTCCCTGGGGATCAGCACCCCAAAGCTCAGCCTGAGT
AACGCAGCTGCCACACCAGCCACGGCCAACACTGTCAGCTTTGGGCTTGGCAGCAGCACCCTCACCAATG
CCATCTCAAGTGGCAGCACCTCCAACCAGGGGACAGCCCCCACTGGCTTTGTCTTTGGCTCTTCTACCAC
CTCTGCTCCGTCCACCGGCTCCACTGGGTTCTCATTCACCAGTGGCAGTGCATCCCAGCCTGGAGCCTCT
GGCTTCAGCCTTGGCTCTGTGGGTAGCTCTGCCCAGCCCACAGCACTGTCTGGCTCTCCCTTCACACCAG
CCACTCTGGTGACTACTACAGCAGGAGCTACACAGCCAGCTGCTGCTGCACCCACTGCTGCCACCACCAG
TGCAGGGTCTACACTCTTTGCTTCCATAGCTGCTGCTCCTGCCTCATCCAGTGCTACAGGGCTCTCCCTC
CCAGCTCCGGTGACAACTGCAGCAACTCCTAGTGCTGGGACTTTGGGCTTCAGCCTCAAGGCCCCTGGAG
CAGCTCCTGGTGCCTCCACCACCAGCACCACCACTACCACTACCACCACTACTACCACTGCTGCTGCCGC
TGCCGCCTCTACCACAACCACTGGCTTTGCCTTAAGTCTGAAACCCCTGGTGTCAGCTGGCCCCAGCAGT
GTAGCAGCTACTGCTCTGCCTGTCTCCAGCACAGCAGCTGGGACTGCCACAGGTCCAGCGATGACCTATG
CACAGCTGGAAAGCTTGATCAACAAGTGGAGTCTGGAGCTGGAAGATCAGGAGCGGCACTTCCTGCAGCA
GGCCACACAGGTCAATGCCTGGGACCGCACACTGATTGAGAATGGGGAGAAGATCACCAGCCTGCACCGA
GAGGTGGAAAAGGTGAAGCTGGATCAGAAGCGACTGGACCAGGAGCTGGACTTTATCCTGTCGCAGCAGA
AGGAGCTGGAAGACCTCCTGAGCCCATTGGAGGAGTCAGTGAAGGAGCAAAGTGGCACCATATACCTTCA
GCACGCTGATGAGGAGCGTGAGAAGACCTACAAGCTGGCTGAGAACATTGATGCTCAGCTCAAGCGCATG
GCACAGGACCTCAAGGACATCATCGAGCACCTGAACATGGCTGGTGGCCCTGCAGACACCAGTGACCCAT
TGCAACAGATCTGCAAGATCCTCAATGCACACATGGACTCTCTTCAGTGGGTGGACCAGAGCTCTGCCCT
GCTGCAGAGGAGGGTGGAGGAGGCTAGCCGTGTATGTGAGGGCCGGCGCAAGGAACAGGAGCGCAGTCTG
CGCATTGCCTTTGACGGTGGGCCGGGCGGGGGTGGCGGGGGAGGTAAGCCTATCCCTAACCCTCTCCTCG
GTCTCGATTCTACGTGAGTTTAAACTTCGAAACGCGTGAATTCCTCGAGGGCGGCCGCTCTAGAGTCGAC
GGGCCGCGGTAACAATTGTTAACTAACTTAAGCTAGCAACGGTTTCCCTCTAGCGGGATCAATTCCGCCC
CCCCCCCCTAACGTTACTGGCCGAAGCCGCTTGGAATAAGGCCGGTGTGCGTTTGTCTATATGTTATTTT
CCACCATATTGCCGTCTTTTGGCAATGTGAGGGCCCGGAAACCTGGCCCTGTCTTCTTGACGAGCATTCC
TAGGGGTCTTTCCCCTCTCGCCAAAGGAATGCAAGGTCTGTTGAATGTCGTGAAGGAAGCAGTTCCTCTG
GAAGCTTCTTGAAGACAAACAACGTCTGTAGCGACCCTTTGCAGGCAGCGGAACCCCCCACCTGGCGACA
GGTGCCTCTGCGGCCAAAAGCCACGTGTATAAGATACACCTGCAAAGGCGGCACAACCCCAGTGCCACGT
TGTGAGTTGGATAGTTGTGGAAAGAGTCAAATGGCTCTCCTCAAGCGTATTCAACAAGGGGCTGAAGGAT
GCCCAGAAGGTACCCCATTGTATGGGATCTGATCTGGGGCCTCGGTGCACATGCTTTACATGTGTTTAGT
CGAGGTTAAAAAAACGTCTAGGCCCCCCGAACCACGGGGACGTGGTTTTCCTTTGAAAAACACGATAATA
CCATGACCGAGTACAAGCCCACGGTGCGCCTCGCCACCCGCGACGACGTCCCCAGGGCCGTACGCACCCT
CGCCGCCGCGTTCGCCGACTACCCCGCCACGCGCCACACCGTCGATCCGGACCGCCACATCGAGCGGGTC
ACCGAGCTGCAAGAACTCTTCCTCACGCGCGTCGGGCTCGACATCGGCAAGGTGTGGGTCGCGGACGACG
GCGCCGCGGTGGCGGTCTGGACCACGCCGGAGAGCGTCGAAGCGGGGGCGGTGTTCGCCGAGATCGGCCC
GCGCATGGCCGAGTTGAGCGGTTCCCGGCTGGCCGCGCAGCAACAGATGGAAGGCCTCCTGGCGCCGCAC
CGGCCCAAGGAGCCCGCGTGGTTCCTGGCCACCGTCGGCGTCTCGCCCGACCACCAGGGCAAGGGTCTGG
GCAGCGCCGTCGTGCTCCCCGGAGTGGAGGCGGCCGAGCGCGCCGGGGTGCCCGCCTTCCTGGAGACCTC
CGCGCCCCGCAACCTCCCCTTCTACGAGCGGCTCGGCTTCACCGTCACCGCCGACGTCGAGGTGCCCGAA
GGACCGCGCACCTGGTGCATGACCCGCAAGCCCGGTGCCTGACCCGGGCGGGGCGCGTCTGGAACAATCA
ACCTCTGGATTACAAAATTTGTGAAAGATTGACTGGTATTCTTAACTATGTTGCTCCTTTTACGCTATGT
GGATACGCTGCTTTAATGCCTTTGTATCATGCTATTGCTTCCCGTATGGCTTTCATTTTCTCCTCCTTGT
ATAAATCCTGGTTGCTGTCTCTTTATGAGGAGTTGTGGCCCGTTGTCAGGCAACGTGGCGTGGTGTGCAC
TGTGTTTGCTGACGCAACCCCCACTGGTTGGGGCATTGCCACCACCTGTCAGCTCCTTTCCGGGACTTTC
GCTTTCCCCCTCCCTATTGCCACGGCGGAACTCATCGCCGCCTGCCTTGCCCGCTGCTGGACAGGGGCTC
GGCTGTTGGGCACTGACAATTCCGTGGTGTTGTCGGGGAAGCTGACGTCCTTTCCATGGCTGCTCGCCTG
TGTTGCCACCTGGATTCTGCGCGGGACGTCCTTCTGCTACGTCCCTTCGGCCCTCAATCCAGCGGACCTT
CCTTCCCGCGGCCTGCTGCCGGCTCTGCGGCCTCTTCCGCGTCTTCGCCTTCGCCCTCAGACGAGTCGGA
TCTCCCTTTGGGCCGCCTCCCCGCCTGGAATTAATTCTGCAGTCGAGACCTAGAAAAACATGGAGCAATC
ACAAGTAGCAATACAGCAGCTACCAATGCTGATTGTGCCTGGCTAGAAGCACAAGAGGAGGAGGAGGTGG
GTTTTCCAGTCACACCTCAGGTACCTTTAAGACCAATGACTTACAAGGCAGCTGTAGATCTTAGCCACTT
TTTAAAAGAAAAGAGGGGACTGGAAGGGCTAATTCACTCCCAACGAAGACAAGATATCCTTGATCTGTGG
ATCTACCACACACAAGGCTACTTCCCTGATTAGCAGAACTACACACCAGGGCCAGGGGTCAGATATCCAC
TGACCTTTGGATGGTGCTACAAGCTAGTACCAGTTGAGCCAGATAAGGTAGAAGAGGCCAATAAAGGAGA
GAACACCAGCTTGTTACACCCTGTGAGCCTGCATGGGATGGATGACCCGGAGAGAGAAGTGTTAGAGTGG
AGGTTTGACAGCCGCCTAGCATTTCATCACGTGGCCCGAGAGCTGCATCCGGAGTACTTCAAGAACTGCT
GATATCGAGCTTGCTACAAGGGACTTTCCGCTGGGGACTTTCCAGGGAGGCGTGGCCTGGGCGGGACTGG
GGAGTGGCGAGCCCTCAGATCCTGCATATAAGCAGCTGCTTTTTGCCTGTACTGGGTCTCTCTGGTTAGA
CCAGATCTGAGCCTGGGAGCTCTCTGGCTAACTAGGGAACCCACTGCTTAAGCCTCAATAAAGCTTGCCT
TGAGTGCTTCAAGTAGTGTGTGCCCGTCTGTTGTGTGACTCTGGTAACTAGAGATCCCTCAGACCCTTTT
AGTCAGTGTGGAAAATCTCTAGCAGTAGTAGTTCATGTCATCTTATTATTCAGTATTTATAACTTGCAAA
GAAATGAATATCAGAGAGTGAGAGGCCTTGACATTGCTAGCGTTTACCGTCGACCTCTAGCTAGAGCTTG
GCGTAATCATGGTCATAGCTGTTTCCTGTGTGAAATTGTTATCCGCTCACAATTCCACACAACATACGAG
CCGGAAGCATAAAGTGTAAAGCCTGGGGTGCCTAATGAGTGAGCTAACTCACATTAATTGCGTTGCGCTC
ACTGCCCGCTTTCCAGTCGGGAAACCTGTCGTGCCAGCTGCATTAATGAATCGGCCAACGCGCGGGGAGA
GGCGGTTTGCGTATTGGGCGCTCTTCCGCTTCCTCGCTCACTGACTCGCTGCGCTCGGTCGTTCGGCTGC
GGCGAGCGGTATCAGCTCACTCAAAGGCGGTAATACGGTTATCCACAGAATCAGGGGATAACGCAGGAAA
GAACATGTGAGCAAAAGGCCAGCAAAAGGCCAGGAACCGTAAAAAGGCCGCGTTGCTGGCGTTTTTCCAT
AGGCTCCGCCCCCCTGACGAGCATCACAAAAATCGACGCTCAAGTCAGAGGTGGCGAAACCCGACAGGAC
TATAAAGATACCAGGCGTTTCCCCCTGGAAGCTCCCTCGTGCGCTCTCCTGTTCCGACCCTGCCGCTTAC
CGGATACCTGTCCGCCTTTCTCCCTTCGGGAAGCGTGGCGCTTTCTCATAGCTCACGCTGTAGGTATCTC
AGTTCGGTGTAGGTCGTTCGCTCCAAGCTGGGCTGTGTGCACGAACCCCCCGTTCAGCCCGACCGCTGCG
CCTTATCCGGTAACTATCGTCTTGAGTCCAACCCGGTAAGACACGACTTATCGCCACTGGCAGCAGCCAC
TGGTAACAGGATTAGCAGAGCGAGGTATGTAGGCGGTGCTACAGAGTTCTTGAAGTGGTGGCCTAACTAC
GGCTACACTAGAAGAACAGTATTTGGTATCTGCGCTCTGCTGAAGCCAGTTACCTTCGGAAAAAGAGTTG
GTAGCTCTTGATCCGGCAAACAAACCACCGCTGGTAGCGGTGGTTTTTTTGTTTGCAAGCAGCAGATTAC
GCGCAGAAAAAAAGGATCTCAAGAAGATCCTTTGATCTTTTCTACGGGGTCTGACGCTCAGTGGAACGAA
AACTCACGTTAAGGGATTTTGGTCATGAGATTATCAAAAAGGATCTTCACCTAGATCCTTTTAAATTAAA
AATGAAGTTTTAAATCAATCTAAAGTATATATGAGTAAACTTGGTCTGACAGTTACCAATGCTTAATCAG
TGAGGCACCTATCTCAGCGATCTGTCTATTTCGTTCATCCATAGTTGCCTGACTCCCCGTCGTGTAGATA
ACTACGATACGGGAGGGCTTACCATCTGGCCCCAGTGCTGCAATGATACCGCGAGACCCACGCTCACCGG
CTCCAGATTTATCAGCAATAAACCAGCCAGCCGGAAGGGCCGAGCGCAGAAGTGGTCCTGCAACTTTATC
CGCCTCCATCCAGTCTATTAATTGTTGCCGGGAAGCTAGAGTAAGTAGTTCGCCAGTTAATAGTTTGCGC
AACGTTGTTGCCATTGCTACAGGCATCGTGGTGTCACGCTCGTCGTTTGGTATGGCTTCATTCAGCTCCG
GTTCCCAACGATCAAGGCGAGTTACATGATCCCCCATGTTGTGCAAAAAAGCGGTTAGCTCCTTCGGTCC
TCCGATCGTTGTCAGAAGTAAGTTGGCCGCAGTGTTATCACTCATGGTTATGGCAGCACTGCATAATTCT
CTTACTGTCATGCCATCCGTAAGATGCTTTTCTGTGACTGGTGAGTACTCAACCAAGTCATTCTGAGAAT
AGTGTATGCGGCGACCGAGTTGCTCTTGCCCGGCGTCAATACGGGATAATACCGCGCCACATAGCAGAAC
TTTAAAAGTGCTCATCATTGGAAAACGTTCTTCGGGGCGAAAACTCTCAAGGATCTTACCGCTGTTGAGA
TCCAGTTCGATGTAACCCACTCGTGCACCCAACTGATCTTCAGCATCTTTTACTTTCACCAGCGTTTCTG
GGTGAGCAAAAACAGGAAGGCAAAATGCCGCAAAAAAGGGAATAAGGGCGACACGGAAATGTTGAATACT
CATACTCTTCCTTTTTCAATATTATTGAAGCATTTATCAGGGTTATTGTCTCATGAGCGGATACATATTT
GAATGTATTTAGAAAAATAAACAAATAGGGGTTCCGCGCACATTTCCCCGAAAAGTGCCACCTGACGTCG
ACGGATCGGGAGATCAACTTGTTTATTGCAGCTTATAATGGTTACAAATAAAGCAATAGCATCACAAATT
TCACAAATAAAGCATTTTTTTCACTGCATTCTAGTTGTGGTTTGTCCAAACTCATCAATGTATCTTATCA
TGTCTGGATCAACTGGATAACTCAAGCTAACCAAAATCATCCCAAACTTCCCACCCCATACCCTATTACC
ACTGCCAATTACCTGTGGTTTCATTTACTCTAAACCTGTGATTCCTCTGAATTATTTTCATTTTAAAGAA
ATTGTATTTGTTAAATATGTACTACAAACTTAGTAGT
Features (pLannotate 1.2.2; 24 found; start..end, strand, type, name):
    377..634     +  LTR            5' LTR (truncated): truncated 5' long terminal repeat (LTR) from HIV-1
    681..806     +  misc_feature   HIV-1 Ψ: packaging signal of human immunodeficiency virus type 1
    790..1128    +  CDS            HIV-1 gag (fragment): gag protein from human immunodeficiency virus 1; gag
   1303..1536    +  misc_feature   RRE: The Rev response element (RRE) of HIV-1 allows for Rev-dependent mRNA export from the nucleus to the cytoplasm.
   1913..2013    +  CDS            Rev (fragment): human immunodeficiency virus 1 (HIV-1) Rev protein; rev; enhances nuclear export of unspliced and incompletely spliced viral mRNAs
   2028..2143    +  misc_feature   cPPT/CTS: central polypurine tract and central termination sequence of HIV-1 (lacking the first T)
   2221..2432    +  promoter       EF-1α core promoter: core promoter for human elongation factor EF-1α
   2433..3371    +  intron         EF-1α intron A: intron upstream of the start codon of human EF-1α
   3408..4985    +  CDS            Nup62: NUP62_MOUSE - Experimental evidence at protein level: Swiss-Prot protein existence level 1. Essential component of the nuclear pore complex. The N- terminal is probably involved in nucleocytoplasmic transport. The C- terminal is involved in protein-protein interaction probably via coiled-coil formation, promotes its association with centrosomes and may function in anchorage of p62 to the pore complex. Plays a role in mitotic cell cycle progression by regulating centrosome segregation, centriole maturation and spindle orientation. It might be involved in protein recruitment to the centrosome af
   5013..5054    +  CDS            V5 tag: epitope tag from simian virus 5
   5179..5740    +  misc_feature   IRES: internal ribosome entry site (IRES) of the encephalomyocarditis virus (EMCV)
   5743..6342    +  CDS            PuroR: puromycin N-acetyltransferase; pac from Streptomyces alboniger; confers resistance to puromycin
   6366..6954    +  misc_feature   WPRE: woodchuck hepatitis virus posttranscriptional regulatory element
   6971..7489    +  CDS            nef (fragment): NEF_HV1BR - Experimental evidence at protein level: Swiss-Prot protein existence level 1. Extracellular Nef protein targets CD4(+) T-lymphocytes for apoptosis by interacting with CXCR4 surface receptors (PubMed:14990729). From Human immunodeficiency virus type 1 group M subtype B (isolate BRU/LAI) (HIV-1).
   7537..7794    +  LTR            5' LTR (truncated): truncated 5' long terminal repeat (LTR) from HIV-1
   7946..7962    -  protein_bind   lac operator: The lac repressor binds to the lac operator to inhibit transcription in E. coli. This inhibition can be relieved by adding lactose or isopropyl-β-D-thiogalactopyranoside (IPTG). lac repressor encoded by lacI
   7970..8000    -  promoter       lac promoter: promoter for the E. coli lac operon
   8015..8036    -  protein_bind   CAP binding site: CAP binding activates transcription in the presence of cAMP. E. coli catabolite activator protein
   8049..8141    -  CDS            lacI (fragment): lac repressor; lacI; The lac repressor binds to the lac operator to inhibit transcription in E. coli. This inhibition can be relieved by adding lactose or isopropyl-β-D-thiogalactopyranoside (IPTG).
   8324..8912    -  rep_origin     ori: high-copy-number ColE1/pMB1/pBR322/pUC origin of replication
   9083..9943    -  CDS            AmpR: β-lactamase; bla; confers resistance to ampicillin, carbenicillin, and related antibiotics
   9944..10048   -  promoter       AmpR promoter: bla
  10096..10230   +  polyA_signal   SV40 poly(A) signal: SV40 polyadenylation signal
  10397..329     +  CDS            nef (fragment) (across the origin): NEF_HV1BR - Experimental evidence at protein level: Swiss-Prot protein existence level 1. Extracellular Nef protein targets CD4(+) T-lymphocytes for apoptosis by interacting with CXCR4 surface receptors (PubMed:14990729). From Human immunodeficiency virus type 1 group M subtype B (isolate BRU/LAI) (HIV-1).
