[The description below was written by a language model from this plasmid's Addgene catalogue record and pLannotate feature annotations shown in this document.]
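Description:
pLV Nup62-V5 is an HIV-1-based lentiviral transfer plasmid for expressing mouse nucleoporin Nup62 with a C-terminal V5 epitope tag in mammalian cells. It was made by Gibson assembly into the pLV-EF1a-IRES-Puro backbone. In bacteria it is maintained through a high-copy ColE1/pUC-type origin and selected with ampicillin via the β-lactamase gene. Remnants of a lac promoter/operator region and an SV40 polyadenylation signal sit in the plasmid backbone outside the viral segment.

The viral portion is bounded by two LTRs, both annotated as truncated HIV-1 LTRs with adjacent nef-derived sequence. It contains the Ψ packaging signal with a partial gag fragment, the Rev response element for Rev-dependent export of the genomic RNA, and the cPPT/CTS, which aids nuclear import of the reverse-transcribed genome. As a transfer vector it does not encode the viral structural or enzymatic proteins, so these must be supplied separately to make particles.

Inside this frame, the human EF-1α core promoter with its first intron drives a single bicistronic transcript. The Nup62 coding sequence followed by the V5 tag comes first, then an EMCV IRES directs translation of puromycin N-acetyltransferase, so puromycin selection enriches for transduced cells that also express the tagged nucleoporin. A WPRE downstream enhances transcript stability and expression. The depositor notes that the G113V and A319V substitutions in the insert are natural sequence variants.

The construct suits stable expression of Nup62 with V5-based detection or pulldown, although the record does not name specific experiments. The depositor sequence and the repository sequencing result differ slightly in length (10,444 versus 10,397 nt) but share essentially the same feature layout.
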