Addgene plasmid #175116: pLV Nup62-V5
Purpose: Lentiviral expression of mouse Nup62-V5
Depositing lab: Larry Gerace. Depositing organization: Scripps California (The Scripps Research Institute).
Backbone
  Vector backbone: pLV-EF1a-IRES-Puro
  Backbone manufacturer: Tobias Meyer (Addgene plasmid # 85132)
  Vector type: Mammalian Expression, Lentiviral
Growth in bacteria
  Bacterial resistance: Ampicillin, 100 μg/mL
  Growth temperature: 30°C
  Growth strain: NEB Stable
  Copy number: High Copy
Gene/Insert
  Gene/Insert name: Nup62
  Species: M. musculus (mouse)
  Entrez Gene: Nup62 (a.k.a. D7Ertd649e, Nupc1, p62)
  Tag / fusion protein: V5 (C terminal on insert)
  Cloning method: Gibson Cloning
Terms and licenses: Academic/Nonprofit Terms; Industry Terms: Not Available to Industry
Depositor comments: G113V and A319V point mutations are natural sequence variations in Nup62
How to cite: pLV Nup62-V5 was a gift from Larry Gerace (Addgene plasmid # 175116 ; http://n2t.net/addgene:175116 ; RRID:Addgene_175116)
